>Addgene plasmid #52603 | pVITRO-HPV70 L1L2 | addgene full sequence | sequence record 341967 | Addgene NGS Result
CCTGCAGGGCCTGAAATAACCTCTGAAAGAGGAACTTGGTTAGGTACCTTCTGAGGCGGAAAGAACCAGC
TGTGGAATGTGTGTCAGTTAGGGTGTGGAAAGTCCCCAGGCTCCCCAGCAGGCAGAAGTATGCAAAGCAT
GCATCTCAATTAGTCAGCAACCAGGTGTGGAAAGTCCCCAGGCTCCCCAGCAGGCAGAAGTATGCAAAGC
ATGCATCTCAATTAGTCAGCAACCATAGTCCCACTAGTGGAGCCGAGAGTAATTCATACAAAAGGAGGGA
TCGCCTTCGCAAGGGGAGAGCCCAGGGACCGTCCCTAAATTCTCACAGACCCAAATCCCTGTAGCCGCCC
CACGACAGCGCGAGGAGCATGCGCTCAGGGCTGAGCGCGGGGAGAGCAGAGCACACAAGCTCATAGACCC
TGGTCGTGGGGGGGAGGACCGGGGAGCTGGCGCGGGGCAAACTGGGAAAGCGGTGTCGTGTGCTGGCTCC
GCCCTCTTCCCGAGGGTGGGGGAGAACGGTATATAAGTGCGGCAGTCGCCTTGGACGTTCTTTTTCGCAA
CGGGTTTGCCGTCAGAACGCAGGTGAGGGGCGGGTGTGGCTTCCGCGGGCCGCCGAGCTGGAGGTCCTGC
TCCGAGCGGGCCGGGCCCCGCTGTCGTCGGCGGGGATTAGCTGCGAGCATTCCCGCTTCGAGTTGCGGGC
GGCGCGGGAGGCAGAGTGCGAGGCCTAGCGGCAACCCCGTAGCCTCGCCTCGTGTCCGGCTTGAGGCCTA
GCGTGGTGTCCGCGCCGCCGCCGCGTGCTACTCCGGCCGCACTCTGGTCTTTTTTTTTTTTGTTGTTGTT
GCCCTGCTGCCTTCGATTGCCGTTCAGCAATAGGGGCTAACAAAGGGAGGGTGCGGGGCTTGCTCGCCCG
GAGCCCGGAGAGGTCATGGTTGGGGAGGAATGGAGGGACAGGAGTGGCGGCTGGGGCCCGCCCGCCTTCG
GAGCACATGTCCGACGCCACCTGGATGGGGCGAGGCCTGGGGTTTTTCCCGAAGCAACCAGGCTGGGGTT
AGCGTGCCGAGGCCATGTGGCCCCAGCACCCGGCACGATCTGGCTTGGCGGCGCCGCGTTGCCCTGCCTC
CCTAACTAGGGTGAGGCCATCCCGTCCGGCACCAGTTGCGTGCGTGGAAAGATGGCCGCTCCCGGGCCCT
GTTGCAAGGAGCTCAAAATGGAGGACGCGGCAGCCCGGTGGAGCGGGCGGGTGAGTCACCCACACAAAGG
AAGAGGGCCTGGTCCCTCACCGGCTGCTGCTTCCTGTGACCCCGTGGTCCTATCGGCCGCAATAGTCACC
TCGGGCTTTTGAGCACGGCTAGTCGCGGCGGGGGGAGGGGATGTAATGGCGTTGGAGTTTGTTCACATTT
GGTGGGTGGAGACTAGTCAGGCCAGCCTGGCGCTGGAAGTCATTTTTGGAATTTGTCCCCTTGAGTTTTG
AGCGGAGCTAATTCTCGGGCTTCTTAGCGGTTCAAAGGTATCTTTTAAACCCTTTTTTAGGTGTTGTGAA
AACCACCGCTAATTCAAAGCAACCGGTGATATCAAAGATCCGCCACCATGGCCCTGTGGAGGAGCAGCGA
CAACACCGTGTACCTGCCCCCTCCCAGCGTGGCCAAGGTGGTCAACACCGACGACTACGTGACCAGGACC
GGCATCTACTACTACGCCGGCAGCAGCAGGCTGCTGACCGTGGGCCACCCCTACTTCAAGGTGCCCGTGA
ACGGCGGCAGGAAGCAGGAGATCCCCAAGGTGAGCGCCTACCAGTACAGGGTGTTCAGGGTGAGCCTCCC
CGACCCCAACAAGTTCGGCCTGCCCGACCCCAGCCTGTACAACCCCGACACCCAGAGGCTGGTGTGGGCC
TGCATCGGCGTGGAGATCGGCAGGGGCCAGCCCCTGGGCGTGGGCGTGAGCGGCCACCCCCTGTACAACA
GGCTGGACGACACCGAGAACAGCCACTTCAGCAGCGCCGTGAGCACCCAGGACAGCAGGGACAACGTGAG
CGTGGACTACAAGCAGACCCAGCTGTGCATCATCGGCTGCGTGCCCGCCATGGGCGAGCACTGGGCCAAG
GGCAAGGCCTGCAAGAGCACCCAGCAGGGCGACTGCCCCCCCCTGGAGCTGGTGAACACCGCCATCGAGG
ACGGCGACATGATCGACACCGGCTACGGCGCCATGGACTTCAGGACCCTGCAGGAGACCAAGAGCGAGGT
GCCCCTGGACATCTGCCAGAGCGTGTGCAAGTACCCCGACTACCTGCAGATGAGCGCCGACGTGTACGGC
GACAGCATGTTCTTCTGCCTGAGGAAGGAGCAGCTGTTCGCCAGGCACTTCTGGAACAGGGGCGGCATGG
TGGGCGACACCATCCCCAGCGAGCTGTACATCAAGGGCACCGACATCAGGGAGAGGCCCGGCACCCACGT
CTACAGCCCCAGCCCCAGCGGCAGCATGGTGAGCAGCGACAGCCAGCTGTTCAACAAGCCCTACTGGCTG
CACAAGGCCCAGGGCCACAACAACGGCATCTGCTGGCACAACCAGCTGTTCATCACCGTGGTGGACACCA
CCAGGAGCACCAACTTCACCCTGAGCGCCTGCACCGAGACCGCCATCCCCGCCGTGTACAGCCCCACCAA
GTTCAAGGAGTACACCAGGCACGTGGAGGAGTACGACCTGCAGTTCATCTTCCAGCTGTGCACCATCACC
CTGACCGCCGACGTGATGGCCTACATCCACACCATGAACCCCGCCATCCTGGACAACTGGAACATCGGCG
TGACCCCCCCCCCCAGCGCCAGCCTGGTGGACACCTACAGGTACCTGCAGAGCGCCGCCATCGCCTGCCA
GAAGGACGCCCCCACCCCCGAGAAGAAGGACCCCTACGACGACCTGAAGTTCTGGAACGTGGACCTGAAG
GAGAAGTTCAGCACCGAGCTGGACCAGTTCCCCCTGGGCAGGAAGTTCCTGCTGCAGGTGGGCGCCAGGA
GGAGGCCCACCATCGGCCCCAGGAAGAGGCCCGCCAGCGCCAAGAGCAGCAGCAGCGCCAGCAAGCACAA
GAGGAAGAGGGTGAGCAAGTAATAGTCTAGCTGGCCAGACATGATAAGATACATTGATGAGTTTGGACAA
ACCACAACTAGAATGCAGTGAAAAAAATGCTTTATTTGTGAAATTTGTGATGCTATTGCTTTATTTGTAA
CCATTATAAGCTGCAATAAACAAGTTAACAACAACAATTGCATTCATTTTATGTTTCAGGTTCAGGGGGA
GGTGTGGGAGGTTTTTTAAAGCAAGTAAAACCTCTACAAATGTGGTATGGAAATGTTAATTAACTAGCCA
TGACCAAAATCCCTTAACGTGAGTTTTCGTTCCACTGAGCGTCAGACCCCGTAGAAAAGATCAAAGGATC
TTCTTGAGATCCTTTTTTTCTGCGCGTAATCTGCTGCTTGCAAACAAAAAAACCACCGCTACCAGCGGTG
GTTTGTTTGCCGGATCAAGAGCTACCAACTCTTTTTCCGAAGGTAACTGGCTTCAGCAGAGCGCAGATAC
CAAATACTGTTCTTCTAGTGTAGCCGTAGTTAGGCCACCACTTCAAGAACTCTGTAGCACCGCCTACATA
CCTCGCTCTGCTAATCCTGTTACCAGTGGCTGCTGCCAGTGGCGATAAGTCGTGTCTTACCGGGTTGGAC
TCAAGACGATAGTTACCGGATAAGGCGCAGCGGTCGGGCTGAACGGGGGGTTCGTGCACACAGCCCAGCT
TGGAGCGAACGACCTACACCGAACTGAGATACCTACAGCGTGAGCTATGAGAAAGCGCCACGCTTCCCGA
AGGGAGAAAGGCGGACAGGTATCCGGTAAGCGGCAGGGTCGGAACAGGAGAGCGCACGAGGGAGCTTCCA
GGGGGAAACGCCTGGTATCTTTATAGTCCTGTCGGGTTTCGCCACCTCTGACTTGAGCGTCGATTTTTGT
GATGCTCGTCAGGGGGGCGGAGCCTATGGAAAAACGCCAGCAACGCGGCCTTTTTACGGTTCCTGGCCTT
TTGCTGGCCTTTTGCTCACATGTTCTTAATTAACCTGCAGGCGTTACATAACTTACGGTAAATGGCCCGC
CTGGCTGACCGCCCAACGACCCCCGCCCATTGACGTCAATAATGACGTATGTTCCCATAGTAACGCCAAT
AGGGACTTTCCATTGACGTCAATGGGTGGAGTATTTACGGTAAACTGCCCACTTGGCAGTACATCAAGTG
TATCATATGCCAAGTACGCCCCCTATTGACGTCAATGACGGTAAATGGCCCGCCTGGCATTATGCCCAGT
ACATGACCTTATGGGACTTTCCTACTTGGCAGTACATCTACGTATTAGTCATCGCTATTACCATGATGAT
GCGGTTTTGGCAGTACATCAATGGGCGTGGATAGCGGTTTGACTCACGGGGATTTCCAAGTCTCCACCCC
ATTGACGTCAATGGGAGTTTGTTTTGACTAGTGGAGCCGAGAGTAATTCATACAAAAGGAGGGATCGCCT
TCGCAAGGGGAGAGCCCAGGGACCGTCCCTAAATTCTCACAGACCCAAATCCCTGTAGCCGCCCCACGAC
AGCGCGAGGAGCATGCGCCCAGGGCTGAGCGCGGGTAGATCAGAGCACACAAGCTCACAGTCCCCGGCGG
TGGGGGGAGGGGCGCGCTGAGCGGGGGCCAGGGAGCTGGCGCGGGGCAAACTGGGAAAGTGGTGTCGTGT
GCTGGCTCCGCCCTCTTCCCGAGGGTGGGGGAGAACGGTATATAAGTGCGGTAGTCGCCTTGGACGTTCT
TTTTCGCAACGGGTTTGCCGTCAGAACGCAGGTGAGTGGCGGGTGTGGCTTCCGCGGGCCCCGGAGCTGG
AGCCCTGCTCTGAGCGGGCCGGGCTGATATGCGAGTGTCGTCCGCAGGGTTTAGCTGTGAGCATTCCCAC
TTCGAGTGGCGGGCGGTGCGGGGGTGAGAGTGCGAGGCCTAGCGGCAACCCCGTAGCCTCGCCTCGTGTC
CGGCTTGAGGCCTAGCGTGGTGTCCGCCGCCGCGTGCCACTCCGGCCGCACTATGCGTTTTTTGTCCTTG
CTGCCCTCGATTGCCTTCCAGCAGCATGGGCTAACAAAGGGAGGGTGTGGGGCTCACTCTTAAGGAGCCC
ATGAAGCTTACGTTGGATAGGAATGGAAGGGCAGGAGGGGCGACTGGGGCCCGCCCGCCTTCGGAGCACA
TGTCCGACGCCACCTGGATGGGGCGAGGCCTGTGGCTTTCCGAAGCAATCGGGCGTGAGTTTAGCCTACC
TGGGCCATGTGGCCCTAGCACTGGGCACGGTCTGGCCTGGCGGTGCCGCGTTCCCTTGCCTCCCAACAAG
GGTGAGGCCGTCCCGCCCGGCACCAGTTGCTTGCGCGGAAAGATGGCCGCTCCCGGGGCCCTGTTGCAAG
GAGCTCAAAATGGAGGACGCGGCAGCCCGGTGGAGCGGGCGGGTGAGTCACCCACACAAAGGAAGAGGGC
CTTGCCCCTCGCCGGCCGCTGCTTCCTGTGACCCCGTGGTCTATCGGCCGCATAGTCACCTCGGGCTTCT
CTTGAGCACCGCTCGTCGCGGCGGGGGGAGGGGATCTAATGGCGTTGGAGTTTGTTCACATTTGGTGGGT
GGAGACTAGTCAGGCCAGCCTGGCGCTGGAAGTCATTCTTGGAATTTGCCCCTTTGAGTTTGGAGCGAGG
CTAATTCTCAAGCCTCTTAGCGGTTCAAAGGTATTTTCTAAACCCGTTTCCAGGTGTTGTGAAAGCCACC
GCTAATTCAAAGCAATCCGGAGTATACGGATCCGCCACCATGGTGAGCAGCAGGGCCAGCAGGAGGAAGA
GGGCCAGCGCCACCGACATCTACAAGACCTGCAAGCAGAGCGGCACCTGCCCCCCCGACGTGGTGAACAA
GGTGGAGGGCACCACCCTGGCCGACAGGTTCCTGCAGTGGGCCAGCCTGGGCATCTTCCTGGGCGGCCTG
GGCATCGGGACCGGGACCGGCACCGGCGGCAGGACCGGCTACATCCCCCTGGGCGGCAGGCCTAGCACCG
TGGTGGACGTGACCCCCGCCAGGCCCCCCGTGGTGATCGAGCCCGTGGGCCCCACCGAGCCCAGCATCGT
GCAGCTGGTGGAGGAGAGCAGCGTGGTGAGCAGCGGCACCCCCATCCCCACCTTCACCGGCACCAGCGGC
TTCGAGATCACCAGCAGCGCCACCACCACCCCCGCCGTGCTGGACATCACCCCCGCCAGCGGCAGCGTGC
AGATCAGCACCACCAGCTACACCAATCCCGCCTTCGCCGACCCCAGCCTGATCGAGGTGCCCCAGACCGG
CGAGGTGAGCGGCAACATCTTCGTGACCACCCCCACCAGCGGCACCCACGGCTACGAGGAGATCCCCATG
CAGGTGTTCGCCAGCCACGGCACCGGCACCGAGCCCATCAGCAGCACCCCCGTGCCCGGCGTGAGCAGGG
TGGCCGGCCCCAGGCTGTACAGCAGGGCCTACCACCAGGTGAGGGTGAACAACTTCGACTTCGTGACCAG
GCCCAGCAGCTTCGTGACCTTCGACAACCCCGCCTTTGAGCCCGGCGACACCAGCCTGACCTTCGAGCCC
GCCGACACCGCCCCCGACCCCGACTTCCTGGACATCGTGAGGCTGCACAGGCCCGCCCTGACCAGCCGGA
GGGGCACCGTGAGGTTCAGCAGGCTGGGCAAGAAGGCCACCATGTTCACCAGGAGGGGCACCCAGATCGG
CGCCCAGGTGCACTACTACCACGACATCAGCAACATCACCGCCACCGAGGACATCGAGATGCAGCCCCTG
CTGACCAGCGAGAGCACCGACGGCCTGTACGACATCTACGCCGACGCCGACATCGACAACGCCATGCTGC
ACACCACCAGCCACACCGGCAGCACCGGCCCCAGGAGCCACCTGAGCTTCCCCAGCATCCCCAGCACCGT
GAGCACCAAGTACAGCAACACCACCATCCCCTTCACCACCAGCTGGGACATCCCCGTGACCACCGGCCCC
GACATCGTGCTGCCCACCGCCAGCCCCAACCTGCCCTTCGTGCCCCCCACCAGCATCGACACCACCGTGG
CCATCGCCATCCAGGGCAGCAACTACTACCTGCTGCCCCTGCTGTACTACTTCCTGAAGAAGAGGAAGAG
GATTCCCTACTTCTTCACCGACGGCTTCGTGGCCGTGTAATAGTCTAGGAGCAGGTTTCCCCAATGACAC
AAAACGTGCAACTTGAAACTCCGCCTGGTCTTTCCAGGTCTAGAGGGGTAACACTTTGTACTGCGTTTGG
CTCCACGCTCGATCCACTGGCGAGTGTTAGTAACAGCACTGTTGCTTCGTAGCGGAGCATGACGGCCGTG
GGAACTCCTCCTTGGTAACAAGGACCCACGGGGCCAAAAGCCACGCCCACACGGGCCCGTCATGTGTGCA
ACCCCAGCACGGCGACTTTACTGCGAAACCCACTTTAAAGTGACATTGAAACTGGTACCCACACACTGGT
GACAGGCTAAGGATGCCCTTCAGGTACCCCGAGGTAACACGCGACACTCGGGATCTGAGAAGGGGACTGG
GGCTTCTATAAAAGCGCTCGGTTTAAAAAGCTTCTATGCCTGAATAGGTGACCGGAGGTCGGCACCTTTC
CTTTGCAATTACTGACCCTATGAATACACTGACTGTTTGACAATTAATCATCGGCATAGTATATCGGCAT
AGTATAATACGACTCACTATAGGAGGGCCACCATGATTGAACAAGATGGATTGCACGCAGGTTCTCCGGC
CGCTTGGGTGGAGAGGCTATTCGGCTATGACTGGGCACAACAGACAATCGGCTGCTCTGATGCCGCCGTG
TTCCGGCTGTCAGCGCAGGGGCGCCCGGTTCTTTTTGTCAAGACCGACCTGTCCGGTGCCCTGAATGAAC
TGCAAGACGAGGCAGCGCGGCTATCGTGGCTGGCCACGACGGGCGTTCCTTGCGCAGCTGTGCTCGACGT
TGTCACTGAAGCGGGAAGGGACTGGCTGCTATTGGGCGAAGTGCCGGGGCAGGATCTCCTGTCATCTCAC
CTTGCTCCTGCCGAGAAAGTATCCATCATGGCTGATGCAATGCGGCGGCTGCATACGCTTGATCCGGCTA
CCTGCCCATTCGACCACCAAGCGAAACATCGCATCGAGCGAGCACGTACTCGGATGGAAGCCGGTCTTGT
CGATCAGGATGATCTGGACGAAGAGCATCAGGGGCTCGCGCCAGCCGAACTGTTCGCCAGGCTCAAGGCG
AGCATGCCCGACGGCGAGGATCTCGTCGTGACACATGGCGATGCCTGCTTGCCGAATATCATGGTGGAAA
ATGGCCGCTTTTCTGGATTCATCGACTGTGGCCGGCTGGGTGTGGCGGACCGCTATCAGGACATAGCGTT
GGCTACCCGTGATATTGCTGAAGAGCTTGGCGGCGAATGGGCTGACCGCTTCCTCGTGCTTTACGGTATC
GCCGCTCCCGATTCGCAGCGCATCGCCTTCTATCGCCTTCTTGACGAGTTCTTCTGAGCGGGACTCTGGG
GTTCGAAATGACCGACCAAGCGAATTCGCTAGGATTATCCCTAATACCTGCCACCCCACTCTTAATCAGT
GGTGGAAGAACGGTCTCAGAACTGTTTGTTTCAATTGGCCATTTAAGTTTAGTAGTAAAAGACTGGTTAA
TGATAACAATGCATCGTAAAACCTTCAGAAGGAAAGGAGAATGTTTTGTGGACCACTTTGGTTTTCTTTT
TTGCGTGTGGCAGTTTTAAGTTATTAGTTTTTAAAATCAGTACTTTTTAATGGAAACAACTTGACCAAAA
ATTTGTCACAGAATTTTGAGACCCATTAAAAAAGTTAAATGAGAAACCTGTGTGTTCCTTTGGTCAACAC
CGAGACATTTAGGTGAAAGACATCTAATTCTGGTTTTACGAATCTGGAAACTTCTTGAAAATGTAATTCT
TGAGTTAACACTTCTGGGTGGAGAATAGGGTTGTTTTCCCCCCACATAATTGGAAGGGGAAGGAATATCA
TTTAAAGCTATGGGAGGGTTGCTTTGATTACAACACTGGAGAGAAATGCAGCATGTTGCTGATTGCCTGT
CACTAAAACAGGCCAAAAACTGAGTCCTTGGGTTGCATAGAAAGCTG
Features (pLannotate 1.2.2; 14 found; start..end, strand, type, name):
     51..242     +  promoter       SV40 promoter (fragment): SV40 enhancer and early promoter
    429..1562    +  promoter       mEF-1α promoter (fragment): strong constitutive promoter for mouse elongation factor EF-1α
   1588..3099    +  CDS            L1 (fragment): VL1_HPV18 - Experimental evidence at protein level: Swiss-Prot protein existence level 1. Forms an icosahedral capsid with a T=7 symmetry and a 50 nm diameter. The capsid is composed of 72 pentamers linked to each other by disulfide bonds and associated with L2 proteins. Binds to heparan sulfate proteoglycans on cell surface of basal layer keratinocytes to provide initial virion attachment. This binding mediates a conformational change in the virus capsid that facilitates efficient infection. The virion enters the host cell via endocytosis. During virus trafficking, L1 protein dissociates from
   3125..3246    -  polyA_signal   SV40 poly(A) signal: SV40 polyadenylation signal
   3269..3340    -  CDS            large T antigen (fragment): large T antigen from SV40 (simian virus 40)
   3434..4022    +  rep_origin     ori: high-copy-number ColE1/pMB1/pBR322/pUC origin of replication
   4102..4405    +  enhancer       CMV enhancer: human cytomegalovirus immediate early enhancer
   4407..4506    +  promoter       CMV promoter (fragment): human cytomegalovirus (CMV) immediate early promoter
   5850..7247    +  CDS            L2: VL2_HPV70 - Protein inferred from homology: Swiss-Prot protein existence level 3. Minor protein of the capsid that localizes along the inner surface of the virion, within the central cavities beneath the L1 pentamers. Plays a role in capsid stabilization through interaction with the major capsid protein L1. Once the virion enters the host cell, L2 escorts the genomic DNA into the nucleus by promoting escape from the endosomal compartments and traffic through the host Golgi network. Mechanistically, the C-terminus of L2 possesses a cell-penetrating peptide that protudes from the host endosome,
   7260..7704    +  misc_feature   FMDV IRES: internal ribosome entry site (IRES) of the foot-and-mouth disease virus
   7737..7755    +  promoter       tac promoter (fragment): strong E. coli promoter; hybrid between the trp and lac UV5 promoters
   7775..7793    +  promoter       T7 promoter: promoter for bacteriophage T7 RNA polymerase
   7803..8597    +  CDS            NeoR/KanR: aminoglycoside phosphotransferase from Tn5; aph(3')-II (or nptII); confers resistance to neomycin, kanamycin, and G418 (Geneticin®)
   8644..9216    +  polyA_signal   EF-1α poly(A) signal: human EF-1α polyadenylation signal
