[The description below was written by a language model from this plasmid's Addgene catalogue record and pLannotate feature annotations shown in this document.]
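Description:
pVITRO-HPV70 L1L2 is a 9.2 kb mammalian expression plasmid built on the InvivoGen pVITRO1-neo-mcs backbone, a dual-cassette vector designed to express two genes from a single plasmid. It carries the major (L1, about 1.5 kb) and minor (L2, about 1.4 kb) capsid protein genes of human papillomavirus type 70. It replicates in E. coli at high copy from a ColE1/pUC-type origin.

The annotated sequence shows two separate transcription units. In the first, an SV40 enhancer fragment sits upstream of a mouse EF-1α promoter that drives the L1 open reading frame. The annotation tool matched this frame to HPV18 L1 by homology, but the record identifies it as HPV70 L1. This unit ends in an SV40 polyadenylation signal. In the second unit, a CMV enhancer and partial CMV promoter annotation lie upstream of L2. A stretch of more than 1 kb between them and the L2 coding sequence is unannotated, so the feature table does not fully define the promoter for this cassette.

L2 is followed by a foot-and-mouth disease virus IRES and the Tn5 NeoR/KanR gene, then an EF-1α polyadenylation signal. This places the resistance gene on the same mammalian transcript as L2, so G418 selection is linked to expression of that cassette. Short bacterial promoter elements just upstream of the resistance gene allow the same marker to confer kanamycin resistance in E. coli.

Co-expressing L1 and L2 in mammalian cells lets the two proteins assemble into papillomavirus capsids. The associated publication examined inhibitors and L2 antibodies against the infectivity of diverse HPV types, which suggests the plasmid supplies HPV70 capsids for such infectivity and neutralisation studies, although the record itself states only the expression purpose.
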