Addgene plasmid #52603: pVITRO-HPV70 L1L2
Purpose: Expresses HPV70 L1 and L2 in mammalian cells
Depositing lab: Richard Roden. Depositing organization: Johns Hopkins University and School of Medicine. Publication: Impact of inhibitors and L2 antibodies upon the infectivity of diverse alpha and beta human papillomavirus types. Kwak K, Jiang R, Wang JW, Jagu S, Kirnbauer R, Roden RB. PLoS One. 2014 May 9;9(5):e97232. doi: 10.1371/journal.pone.0097232. eCollection 2014. PubMed 24816794.
Backbone
  Vector backbone: pVITRO1-neo-mcs
  Backbone manufacturer: InvivoGen
  Backbone size w/o insert (bp): 6295
  Total vector size (bp): 9217
  Vector type: Mammalian Expression
  Selectable markers: Neomycin (select with G418)
Growth in bacteria
  Bacterial resistance: Kanamycin, 50 μg/mL
  Growth temperature: 37°C
  Growth strain: DH5alpha
  Copy number: High Copy
Gene/Insert 1
  Gene/Insert name: HPV70 L1
  Species: H. sapiens (human)
  Insert size (bp): 1518
  Cloning method: Restriction Enzyme; 5′ cloning site BglII (destroyed during cloning); 3′ cloning site NheI (destroyed during cloning)
  Sequencing primers: 5′ AAACCACCGCTAATTCAAAGC; 3′ GTGGTTTGTCCAAACTCATCAA
Gene/Insert 2
  Gene/Insert name: HPV70 L2
  Species: H. sapiens (human)
  Insert size (bp): 1404
  Cloning method: Restriction Enzyme; 5′ cloning site BamHI (not destroyed); 3′ cloning site AvrII (destroyed during cloning)
  Sequencing primers: 5′ GCCTCTTAGCGGTTCAAAGG; 3′ CAAAGGTATTTTCTAAACCCGTTTC
Terms and licenses: Academic/Nonprofit Terms; Industry Terms: Not Available to Industry
How to cite: pVITRO-HPV70 L1L2 was a gift from Richard Roden (Addgene plasmid # 52603 ; http://n2t.net/addgene:52603 ; RRID:Addgene_52603)
