>Addgene plasmid #52603 | pVITRO-HPV70 L1L2 | addgene partial sequence | sequence record 84508 | mEF1-Fwd 5'-TTTTGAGCGGAGCTAATTCTCGGG-3'
AACCCTTTTTTAGGTGTTGTGAAAACCACCGCTAATTCAAAGCAACCGGTGATATCAAAGATCCGCCACC
ATGGCCCTGTGGAGGAGCAGCGACAACACCGTGTACCTGCCCCCTCCCAGCGTGGCCAAGGTGGTCAACA
CCGACGACTACGTGACCAGGACCGGCATCTACTACTACGCCGGCAGCAGCAGGCTGCTGACCGTGGGCCA
CCCCTACTTCAAGGTGCCCGTGAACGGCGGCAGGAAGCAGGAGATCCCCAAGGTGAGCGCCTACCAGTAC
AGGGTGTTCAGGGTGAGCCTCCCCGACCCCAACAAGTTCGGCCTGCCCGACCCCAGCCTGTACAACCCCG
ACACCCAGAGGCTGGTGTGGGCCTGCATCGGCGTGGAGATCGGCAGGGGCCAGCCCCTGGGCGTGGGCGT
GAGCGGCCACCCCCTGTACAACAGGCTGGACGACACCGAGAACAGCCACTTCAGCAGCGCCGTGAGCACC
CAGGACAGCAGGGACAACGTGAGCGTGGACTACAAGCAGACCCAGCTGTGCATCATCGGCTGCGTGCCCG
CCATGGGCGAGCACTGGGCCAAGGGCAAGGCCTGCAAGAGCACCCAGCAGGGCGACTGCCCCCCCCTGGA
GCTGGTGAACACCGCCATCGAGGACGGCGACATGATCGACACCGGCTACGGCGCCATGGACTTCAGGACC
CTGCAGGAGACCAAGAGCGAGGTGCCCCTGGACATCTGCCAGAGCGTGTGCAAGTACCCCGACTACCTGC
AGATGAGCGCCGACGTGTACGGCGACAGCATGTTCTTCTGCCTGAGGAAGGAGCAGCT
