>Addgene plasmid #52603 | pVITRO-HPV70 L1L2 | addgene partial sequence | sequence record 84542 | EBV-rev 5'-GTGGTTTGTCCAAACTCATC-3'
GCTAGACTATTACTTGCTCACCCTCTTCCTCTTGTGCTTGCTGGCGCTGCTGCTGCTCTTGGCGCTGGCG
GGCCTCTTCCTGGGGCCGATGGTGGGCCTCCTCCTGGCGCCCACCTGCAGCAGGAACTTCCTGCCCAGGG
GGAACTGGTCCAGCTCGGTGCTGAACTTCTCCTTCAGGTCCACGTTCCAGAACTTCAGGTCGTCGTAGGG
GTCCTTCTTCTCGGGGGTGGGGGCGTCCTTCTGGCAGGCGATGGCGGCGCTCTGCAGGTACCTGTAGGTG
TCCACCAGGCTGGCGCTGGGGGGGGGGGTC
