>Addgene plasmid #52603 | pVITRO-HPV70 L1L2 | addgene partial sequence | sequence record 84554 | FMDV-IRES-R 5'-CTCCGCTACGAAGCAACAGT-3'
CGAGCGTGGAGCCAAACGCAGTACAAAGTGTTACCCCTCTAGACCTGGAAAGACCAGGCGGAGTTTCAAG
TTGCACGTTTTGTGTCATTGGGGAAACCTGCTCCTAGACTATTACACGGCCACGAAGCCGTCGGTGAAGA
AGTAGGGAATCCTCTTCCTCTTCTTCAGGAAGTAGTACAGCAGGGGCAGCAGGTAGTAGTTGCTGCCCTG
GATGGCGATGGCCACGGTGGTGTCGATGCTGGTGGGGGGCACGAAGGGCAGGTTGGGGCTGGCGGTGGGC
AGCACGATGTCGGGGCCGGTGGTCACGGGGATGTCCCAGCTGGTGGTGAAGGGGATGGTGGTGTTGCTGT
ACTTGGTGCTCACGGTGCTGGGGATGCTGGGGAAGCTCAGGTGGCTCCTGGGGCCGGTGCTGCCGGTGTG
GCTGGTGGTGTGCAGCATGGCGTTGTCGATGTCGGCGTCGGCGTAGATGTCGTACAGGCCGTCGGTGCTC
TCGCTGGTCAGCAGGGGCTGCATCTCGATGTCCTCGGTGGCGGTGATGTTGCTGATGTCGTGGTAGTAGT
GCACCTGGGCGCCGATCTGGGTGCCCCTCCTGGTGAACATGGTGGCCTTCTTGCCCAGCCTGCTGAACCT
CACGGTGCCCCTCCGGCTGGTCAGGGCGGGCCTGTGCAGCCTCACGATGTCCAGGAAGTCGGGGTCGGGG
GCGGTGTCGGCGGGCTCGAAGGTCAGGCTGGTGTCGCCGGGCTCAAAGGCGGGGTTGTCGAAGGTCACGA
AGCTGCTGGG
