>Addgene plasmid #52603 | pVITRO-HPV70 L1L2 | addgene partial sequence | sequence record 84703 | pVITRO-P25F 5'-CAAAGGTATTTTCTAAACCCGTTTC-3'
AAGCAATCCGGAGTATACGGATCCGCCACCATGGTGAGCAGCAGGGCCAGCAGGAGGAAGAGGGCCAGCG
CCACCGACATCTACAAGACCTGCAAGCAGAGCGGCACCTGCCCCCCCGACGTGGTGAACAAGGTGGAGGG
CACCACCCTGGCCGACAGGTTCCTGCAGTGGGCCAGCCTGGGCATCTTCCTGGGCGGCCTGGGCATCGGG
ACCGGGACCGGCACCGGCGGCAGGACCGGCTACATCCCCCTGGGCGGCAGGCCTAGCACCGTGGTGGACG
TGACCCCCGCCAGGCCCCCCGTGGTGATCGAGCCCGTGGGCCCCACCGAGCCCAGCATCGTGCAGCTGGT
GGAGGAGAGCAGCGTGGTGAGCAGCGGCACCCCCATCCCCACCTTCACCGGCACCAGCGGCTTCGAGATC
ACCAGCAGCGCCACCACCACCCCCGCCGTGCTGGACATCACCCCCGCCAGCGGCAGCGTGCAGATCAGCA
CCACCAGCTACACCAATCCCGCCTTCGCCGACCCCAGCCTGATCGAGGTGCCCCAGACCGGCGAGGTGAG
CGGCAACATCTTCGTGACCACCCCCACCAGCGGCACCCACGGCTACGAGGAGATCCCCATGCAGGTGTTC
GCCAGCCACGGCACCGGCACCGAGCCCATCAGCAGCACCCCCGTGCCCGGCGTGAGCAGGGTGGCCGGCC
CCAGGCTGTACAGCAGGGCCTACCACCAGGTGAGGGTGAACAACTTCGACTTCGTGACCAGGCCCAGCAG
